>Addgene plasmid #86949 | pAAV-short Cre-on G/W | addgene full sequence | sequence record 173363 | Addgene NGS Result
GGGGCGGGGCGGGGCGAGGCGGAGAGGTGCGGCGGCAGCCAATCAGAGCGGCGCGCTCCGAAAGTTTCCT
TTTATGGCGAGGCGGCGGCGGCGGCGGCCCTATAAAAAGCGAAGCGCGCGGCGGGCGGGGAGTCGCTGCA
AACCTCTATAACTTCGTATAGGATACTTTATACGAAGTTATGCAGAATGGTAGCTGGATTGTAGCTGCTA
TTAGCAATATGAAACCTCTTAATAACTTCGTATAGCATACATTATACGAAGTTATGGCAACTAAAGTACC
ACTTTGTACAAGAAAGCTGAACGAGAAACGTAAAATGATATAAATATCAATATATTAAATTAGATTTTGC
ATAAAAAACAGACTACATAATACTGTAAAACACAACATATCCAGTCACTATGGTCGACCTGCAGACTGGC
TGTGTATAACGGAGCCTGACATTTATATTCCCCAGAACATCAGGTTAATGGCGTTTTTGATGTCATTTTC
GCGGTGGCTGAGATCAGCCACTTCTTCCCCGATAACGGAGACCGGCACACTGGCCATATCGGTGGTCATC
ATGCGCCAGCTTTCATCCCCGATATGCACCACCGGGTAAAGTTCACGGGAGACTTTATCTGACAGCAGAC
GTGCACTGGCCAGGGGGATCACCATCCGTCGCCCGGGCGTGTCAATAATATCACTCTGTACATCCACAAA
CAGACGATAACGGCTCTCTCTTTTATAGGTGTAAACCTTAAACTGCATTTCACCAGTCCCTGTTCTCGTC
AGCAAAAGAGCCGTTCATTTCAATAAACCGGGCGACCTCAGCCATCCCTTCCTGATTTTCCGCTTTCCAG
CGTTCGGCACGCAGACGACGGGCTTCATTCTGCATGGTTGTGCTTACCAGACCGGAGATATTGACATCAT
ATATGCCTTGAGCAACTGATAGCTGTCGCTGTCAACTGTCACTGTAATACGCTGCTTCATAGCACACCTC
TTTTTGACATACTTCGGGTATACATATCAGTATATATTCTTATACCGCAAAAATCAGCGCGCAAATACGC
ATACTGTTATCTGGCTTTTAGTAAGCCGGATCCACGCGTTTACGCCCCGCCCTGCCACTCATCGCAGTAC
TGTTGTAATTCATTAAGCATTCTGCCGACATGGAAGCCATCACAGACGGCATGATGAACCTGAATCGCCA
GCGGCATCAGCACCTTGTCGCCTTGCGTATAATATTTGCCCATGGTGAAAACGGGGGCGAAGAAGTTGTC
CATATTGGCCACGTTTAAATCAAAACTGGTGAAACTCACCCAGGGATTGGCTGAGACGAAAAACATATTC
TCAATAAACCCTTTAGGGAAATAGGCCAGGTTTTCACCGTAACACGCCACATCTTGCGAATATATGTGTA
GAAACTGCCGGAAATCGTCGTGGTATTCACTCCAGAGCGATGAAAACGTTTCAGTTTGCTCATGGAAAAC
GGTGTAACAAGGGTGAACACTATCCCATATCACCAGCTCACCGTCTTTCATTGCCATACGGAATTCCGGA
TGAGCATTCATCAGGCGGGCAAGAATGTGAATAAAGGCCGGATAAAACTTGTGCTTATTTTTCTTTACGG
TCTTTAAAAAGGCCGTAATATCCAGCTGAACGGTCTGGTTATAGGTACATTGAGCAACTGACTGAAATGC
CTCAAAATGTTCTTTACGATGCCATTGGGATATATCAACGGTGGTATATCCAGTGATTTTTTTCTCCATT
TTAGCTTCCTTAGCTCCTGAAAATCTCGCCGGATCCTAACTCAAAATCCACACATTATACGAGCCGGAAG
CATAAAGTGTAAAGCCTGGGGTGCCTAATGCGGCCGCCATAGTGACTGGATATGTTGTGTTTTACAGTAT
TATGTAGTCTGTTTTTTATGCAAAATCTAATTTAATATATTGATATTTATATCATTTTACGTTTCTCGTT
CAGCTTTTTTGTACAAACTTGTCTAGCATAAGTGCAGATAACTTCGTATAAAGTATCCTATACGAAGTTA
TTTGCCTTAACCCAGAAATTATCACTGTTATTCTTTAGAATGGTGCAAAGAATAACTTCGTATAATGTAT
GCTATACGAAGTTATTTTATCTCCAGAGCATTTAAATCACTGGTCTACTAAACCGCTGATCAGCCTCGAC
TGTGCCTTCTAGTTGCCAGCCATCTGTTGTTTGCCCCTCCCCCGTGCCTTCCTTGACCCTGGAAGGTGCC
ACTCCCACTGTCCTTTCCTAATAAAATGAGGAAATTGCATCGCATTGTCTGAGTAGGTGTCATTCTATTC
TGGGGGGTGGGGTGGGGCAGGACAGCAAGGGGGAGGATTGGGAAGACAATAGCAGGCATGCTGGGGATGC
GGTGGGCTCTATAGAGAGTCGATCGTGTGATCGAAGGAACCCCTAGTGATGGAGTTGGCCACTCCCTCTC
TGCGCGCTCGCTCGCTCACTGAGGCCGGGCGACCAAAGGTCGCCCGACGCCCGGGCTTTGCCCGGGCGGC
CTCAGTGAGCGAGCGAGCGCGCAGCATGTAGAGACTGGGCCTCATGGGCCTTCCGCCTATCACTGCCCGC
TTTCCAGTCGGGAAACCTGTCGTGCCAGCTGCATTAACATGGTCATAGCTGTTTCCTTGCGTATTGGGCG
CTCTCCGCTTCCTCGCTCACTGACTCGCTGCGCTCGGTCGTTCGGGTAAAGCCTGGGGTGCCTAAATAAA
ACGAAAGGCCCAGTCTTCCGACTGAGCCTTTCGTTTTATTGAGCAAAAGGCCAGCAAAAGGCCAGGAACC
GTAAAAAGGCCGCGTTGCTGGCGTTTTTCCATAGGCTCCGCCCCCCTGACGAGCATCACAAAAATCGACG
CTCAAGTCAGAGGTGGCGAAACCCGACAGGACTATAAAGATACCAGGCGTTTCCCCCTGGAAGCTCCCTC
GTGCGCTCTCCTGTTCCGACCCTGCCGCTTACCGGATACCTGTCCGCCTTTCTCCCTTCGGGAAGCGTGG
CGCTTTCTCATAGCTCACGCTGTAGGTATCTCAGTTCGGTGTAGGTCGTTCGCTCCAAGCTGGGCTGTGT
GCACGAACCCCCCGTTCAGCCCGACCGCTGCGCCTTATCCGGTAACTATCGTCTTGAGTCCAACCCGGTA
AGACACGACTTATCGCCACTGGCAGCAGCCACTGGTAACAGGATTAGCAGAGCGAGGTATGTAGGCGGTG
CTACAGAGTTCTTGAAGTGGTGGCCTAACTACGGCTACACTAGAAGAACAGTATTTGGTATCTGCGCTCT
GCTGAAGCCAGTTACCTTCGGAAAAAGAGTTGGTAGCTCTTGATCCGGCAAACAAACCACCGCTGGTAGC
GGTGGTTTTTTTGTTTGCAAGCAGCAGATTACGCGCAGAAAAAAAGGATCTCAAGAAGATCCTTTGATCT
TTTCTACGGGGTCTGACGCTCAGTGGAACGAAAACTCACGTTAAGGGATTTTGGTCATGAGATTATCAAA
AAGGATCTTCACCTAGATCCTTTTAAATTAAAAATGAAGTTTTAAATCAATCTAAAGTATATATGAGTAA
ACTTGGTCTGACAGTTACCAATGCTTAATCAGTGAGGCACCTATCTCAGCGATCTGTCTATTTCGTTCAT
CCATAGTTGCCTGACTCCCCGTCGTGTAGATAACTACGATACGGGAGGGCTTACCATCTGGCCCCAGTGC
TGCAATGATACCGCGAGAACCACGCTCACCGGCTCCAGATTTATCAGCAATAAACCAGCCAGCCGGAAGG
GCCGAGCGCAGAAGTGGTCCTGCAACTTTATCCGCCTCCATCCAGTCTATTAATTGTTGCCGGGAAGCTA
GAGTAAGTAGTTCGCCAGTTAATAGTTTGCGCAACGTTGTTGCCATTGCTACAGGCATCGTGGTGTCACG
CTCGTCGTTTGGTATGGCTTCATTCAGCTCCGGTTCCCAACGATCAAGGCGAGTTACATGATCCCCCATG
TTGTGCAAAAAAGCGGTTAGCTCCTTCGGTCCTCCGATCGTTGTCAGAAGTAAGTTGGCCGCAGTGTTAT
CACTCATGGTTATGGCAGCACTGCATAATTCTCTTACTGTCATGCCATCCGTAAGATGCTTTTCTGTGAC
TGGTGAGTACTCAACCAAGTCATTCTGAGAATAGTGTATGCGGCGACCGAGTTGCTCTTGCCCGGCGTCA
ATACGGGATAATACCGCGCCACATAGCAGAACTTTAAAAGTGCTCATCATTGGAAAACGTTCTTCGGGGC
GAAAACTCTCAAGGATCTTACCGCTGTTGAGATCCAGTTCGATGTAACCCACTCGTGCACCCAACTGATC
TTCAGCATCTTTTACTTTCACCAGCGTTTCTGGGTGAGCAAAAACAGGAAGGCAAAATGCCGCAAAAAAG
GGAATAAGGGCGACACGGAAATGTTGAATACTCATACTCTTCCTTTTTCAATATTATTGAAGCATTTATC
AGGGTTATTGTCTCATGAGCGGATACATATTTGAAGCTAATAACAGGCCTGCTGGTAATCGCAGGCCTTT
TTATTTGGTGTATTTAGAAAAATAAACAAATAGGGGTTCCGCGCACATTTCCCCGAAAAGTGCCACCTAA
ATTGTAAGCGTTAATATTTTGTTAAAATTCGCGTTAAATTTTTGTTAAATCAGCTCATTTTTTAACCAAT
AGGCCGAAATCGGCAAAATCCCTTATAAATCAAAAGAATAGACCGAGATAGGGTTGAGTGGCCGCTACAG
GGCGCTCCCATTCGCCATTCAGGCTGCGCAACTGTTGGGAAGGGCGTTTCGGTGCGGGCCTCTTCGCTAT
TACGCCAGCTGGCGAAAGGGGGATGTGCTGCAAGGCGATTAAGTTGGGTAACGCCAGGGTTTTCCCAGTC
ACGACGTTGTAAAACGACGGCCAGTGAGCGCGACGTAATACGACTCACTATAGGGCGAATTGTAGGCGGA
AGGCCGTCAAGGCCGCATGGCTGCGCGCTCGCTCGCTCACTGAGGCCGCCCGGGCAAAGCCCGGGCGTCG
GGCGACCTTTGGTCGCCCGGCCTCAGTGAGCGAGCGAGCGCGCAGAGAGGGAGTGGCCAACTCCATCACT
AGGGGTTCCTATTGACGTCAGATCGCTAAATAATGACGTATGTTCCCATAGTAACGCCAATAGGGACTTT
CCATTGACGTCAATGGGTGGAGTATTTACGGTAAACTGCCCACTTGGCAGTACATCAAGTGTATCATATG
CCAAGTACGCCCCCTATTGACGTCAATGACGGTAAATGGCCCGCCTGGCATTATGCCCAGTACATGACCT
TATGGGACTTTCCTACTTGGCAGTACATCTACGTATTAGTCATCGCTATTACCATGGTCGAGGTGAGCCC
CACGTTCTGCTTCACTCTCCCCATCTCCCCCCCCTCCCCACCCCCAATTTTGTATTTATTTATTTTTTAA
TTATTTTGTGCAGCGATGGGGGCGGGGGGGGGGGKKRCSCGCGCCAGGC
Features (pLannotate 1.2.2; 28 found; start..end, strand, type, name):
    148..181     +  protein_bind   lox2272: Cre-mediated recombination occurs in the 8-bp core sequence (GGATACTT). lox2272 sites are compatible with each other, but incompatible with loxP or loxN sites (Lee and Saito, 1988). Cre recombinase
    182..231     -  intron         β-globin intron (fragment): internally truncated intron from human β-globin
    232..265     +  protein_bind   loxP: Cre-mediated recombination occurs in the 8-bp core sequence (GCATACAT). Cre recombinase
    278..402     +  protein_bind   attR2: mutant version of attR; recombination site for the Gateway® LR reaction LR Clonase™
    446..748     -  CDS            ccdB: CCDB_ECOLI - Also known as G, letB, letD. Experimental evidence at protein level: Swiss-Prot protein existence level 1. Toxic component of a type II toxin-antitoxin (TA) system, functioning in plasmid maintainence. Responsible for the post- segregational killing (PSK) of plasmid-free cells, also referred to as a plasmid addiction system. Half-life of over 2 hours. Cell killing by CcdB is accompanied by filamentation, defects in chromosome and plasmid segregation, defects in cell division, formation of anucleate cells, decreased DNA synthesis and plasmid loss. Interferes with the activity of DN
    753..911     -  CDS            ccdA (fragment): CCDA_ECO57 - Also known as H, letA. Experimental evidence at protein level: Swiss-Prot protein existence level 1. Antitoxin component of a type II toxin-antitoxin (TA) system which inhibits the post-segregational killing (PSK) of plasmid-free cells, also referred to as a plasmid addiction system. Binds to and blocks the activity of CcdB; will also remove bound CcdB protein from the CcdB-GyrA complex by forming a CcdA-CcdB complex, a process termed rejuvenation. Functions as a transcriptional corepressor for the ccdAB operon, repression also requires CcdB (By similarity). From Escherichia coli
   1090..1749    -  CDS            CmR: chloramphenicol acetyltransferase; cat; confers resistance to chloramphenicol
   1750..1778    -  promoter       cat promoter (fragment): promoter of the E. coli cat gene encoding chloramphenicol acetyltransferase
   1803..1833    -  promoter       lac UV5 promoter: E. coli lac promoter with an "up" mutation
   1858..1982    -  protein_bind   attR1: mutant version of attR; recombination site for the Gateway® LR reaction LR Clonase™
   1998..2031    -  protein_bind   lox2272: Cre-mediated recombination occurs in the 8-bp core sequence (GGATACTT). lox2272 sites are compatible with each other, but incompatible with loxP or loxN sites (Lee and Saito, 1988). Cre recombinase
   2032..2081    -  intron         β-globin intron (fragment): internally truncated intron from human β-globin
   2082..2115    -  protein_bind   loxP: Cre-mediated recombination occurs in the 8-bp core sequence (GCATACAT). Cre recombinase
   2170..2377    +  polyA_signal   bGH poly(A) signal: bovine growth hormone polyadenylation signal
   2415..2545    +  repeat_region  AAV2 ITR (fragment): inverted terminal repeat of adeno-associated virus serotype 2 inverted
   2580..2627    -  CDS            lacI (fragment): lac repressor; lacI; The lac repressor binds to the lac operator to inhibit transcription in E. coli. This inhibition can be relieved by adding lactose or isopropyl-β-D-thiogalactopyranoside (IPTG).
   2664..2704    -  rep_origin     RSF ori (fragment): Plasmids containing the RSF 1030 origin of replication can be propagated in E. coli cells that contain additional plasmids with compatible origins.
   2726..2769    +  terminator     rrnB T1 terminator: Escherichia coli rrnB; transcription terminator T1 from the E. coli rrnB gene
   2826..3414    -  rep_origin     ori: high-copy-number ColE1/pMB1/pBR322/pUC origin of replication
   3585..4445    -  CDS            AmpR: β-lactamase; bla; confers resistance to ampicillin, carbenicillin, and related antibiotics
   4446..4509    -  promoter       AmpR promoter: bla
   4559..4593    -  promoter       AmpR promoter (fragment): bla
   4619..4750    -  rep_origin     M13 ori (fragment): M13 bacteriophage origin of replication; arrow indicates direction of (+) strand synthesis
   4771..4927    -  CDS            lacZα (fragment): LacZα fragment of β-galactosidase; lacZ fragment
   4936..4954    +  promoter       T7 promoter: promoter for bacteriophage T7 RNA polymerase
   4990..5120    -  repeat_region  AAV2 ITR (fragment): inverted terminal repeat of adeno-associated virus serotype 2 inverted
   5139..5376    +  enhancer       CMV enhancer (fragment): human cytomegalovirus immediate early enhancer
   5378..127     +  promoter       chicken β-actin promoter (across the origin): contains a 21-bp deletion relative to the standard chicken β-actin promoter
