[The description below was written by a language model from this plasmid's Addgene catalogue record and pLannotate feature annotations shown in this document.]
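Description:
pAAV-short Cre-on G/W is an empty Gateway destination plasmid that serves as an AAV transfer vector for Cre-dependent expression in mammalian cells. The 5.5 kb sequence carries two AAV2 inverted terminal repeats, which define the segment that is replicated and packaged into AAV particles. Between them lies a compact expression unit: a CMV enhancer fragment joined to a chicken β-actin promoter, a double-floxed (DIO) cassette, and a bovine growth hormone polyadenylation signal. No WPRE or full-length intron is annotated. This fits the "short" design and the stated aim of leaving room for large inserts within AAV's limited packaging capacity.

The DIO cassette is bounded on each side by a lox2272/loxP pair, with the two pairs in opposite orientation. Inside is a standard Gateway selection cassette, running from attR1 to attR2, that sits inverted relative to the promoter. It contains the ccdB toxin gene, a ccdA fragment, and a chloramphenicol resistance gene with its bacterial promoter elements. An LR reaction replaces this cassette with a gene of interest from an entry clone, placing it in antisense orientation. The gene stays silent until Cre recombinase inverts it through the incompatible lox pairs and locks it in the sense orientation, restricting expression to Cre-expressing cells.

Outside the ITRs, the backbone has a high-copy ColE1/pUC origin and an ampicillin resistance gene, along with remnants such as M13 ori and lacZα fragments and a T7 promoter. Because it encodes ccdB, the unrecombined plasmid is maintained in a ccdB-tolerant strain under chloramphenicol and ampicillin selection. The associated publication describes a viral toolkit for recording transcription factor–DNA interactions in live mouse tissue.
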