Addgene plasmid #86949: pAAV-short Cre-on G/W
Purpose: (Empty Backbone) Gateway destination transfer plasmid for making AAV. Contains a DIO cassette for cre-induction. For introducing large constructs into AAV
Depositing lab: Joseph Dougherty & Rob Mitra. Depositing organization: Washington University in Saint Louis. Publication: A viral toolkit for recording transcription factor-DNA interactions in live mouse tissues. Cammack AJ, Moudgil A, Chen J, Vasek MJ, Shabsovich M, McCullough K, Yen A, Lagunas T, Maloney SE, He J, Chen X, Hooda M, Wilkinson MN, Miller TM, Mitra RD, Dougherty JD. Proc Natl Acad Sci U S A. 2020 May 5;117(18):10003-10014. doi: 10.1073/pnas.1918241117. Epub 2020 Apr 16. PubMed 32300008.
Backbone
  Vector backbone: pAAV-short Cre-on G/W
  Vector type: Mammalian Expression, AAV
Growth in bacteria
  Bacterial resistance: Chloramphenicol and Ampicillin, 25 & 100 μg/mL
  Growth temperature: 37°C
  Growth strain: ccdB Survival
  Copy number: High Copy
Gene/Insert
  Gene/Insert name: None
Terms and licenses: Academic/Nonprofit Terms; Industry Terms: Not Available to Industry
How to cite: pAAV-short Cre-on G/W was a gift from Joseph Dougherty & Rob Mitra (Addgene plasmid # 86949 ; http://n2t.net/addgene:86949 ; RRID:Addgene_86949)
